>Addgene plasmid #110196 | hCXCR4-mTQ2 | addgene full sequence | sequence record 210320 | Addgene NGS Result
CTGTGGATAACCGTATTACCGCCATGCATTAGTTATTAATAGTAATCAATTACGGGGTCATTAGTTCATA
GCCCATATATGGAGTTCCGCGTTACATAACTTACGGTAAATGGCCCGCCTGGCTGACCGCCCAACGACCC
CCGCCCATTGACGTCAATAATGACGTATGTTCCCATAGTAACGCCAATAGGGACTTTCCATTGACGTCAA
TGGGTGGAGTATTTACGGTAAACTGCCCACTTGGCAGTACATCAAGTGTATCATATGCCAAGTACGCCCC
CTATTGACGTCAATGACGGTAAATGGCCCGCCTGGCATTATGCCCAGTACATGACCTTATGGGACTTTCC
TACTTGGCAGTACATCTACGTATTAGTCATCGCTATTACCATGGTGATGCGGTTTTGGCAGTACATCAAT
GGGCGTGGATAGCGGTTTGACTCACGGGGATTTCCAAGTCTCCACCCCATTGACGTCAATGGGAGTTTGT
TTTGGCACCAAAATCAACGGGACTTTCCAAAATGTCGTAACAACTCCGCCCCATTGACGCAAATGGGCGG
TAGGCGTGTACGGTGGGAGGTCTATATAAGCAGAGCTGGTTTAGTGAACCGTCAGATCCGCTAGCGCTAC
CGGACTCAGATCTCGAGCTCAAGCTTATGGAGGGGATCAGTATATACACTTCAGATAACTACACCGAGGA
AATGGGCTCAGGGGACTATGACTCCATGAAGGAACCCTGTTTCCGTGAAGAAAATGCTAATTTCAATAAA
ATCTTCCTGCCCACCATCTACTCCATCATCTTCTTAACTGGCATTGTGGGCAATGGATTGGTCATCCTGG
TCATGGGTTACCAGAAGAAACTGAGAAGCATGACGGACAAGTACAGGCTGCACCTGTCAGTGGCCGACCT
CCTCTTTGTCATCACGCTTCCCTTCTGGGCAGTTGATGCCGTGGCAAACTGGTACTTTGGGAACTTCCTA
TGCAAGGCAGTCCATGTCATCTACACAGTCAACCTCTACAGCAGTGTCCTCATCCTGGCCTTCATCAGTC
TGGACCGCTACCTGGCCATCGTCCACGCCACCAACAGTCAGAGGCCAAGGAAGCTGTTGGCTGAAAAGGT
GGTCTATGTTGGCGTCTGGATCCCTGCCCTCCTGCTGACTATTCCCGACTTCATCTTTGCCAACGTCAGT
GAGGCAGATGACAGATATATCTGTGACCGCTTCTACCCCAATGACTTGTGGGTGGTTGTGTTCCAGTTTC
AGCACATCATGGTTGGCCTTATCCTGCCTGGTATTGTCATCCTGTCCTGCTATTGCATTATCATCTCCAA
GCTGTCACACTCCAAGGGCCACCAGAAGCGCAAGGCCCTCAAGACCACAGTCATCCTCATCCTGGCTTTC
TTCGCCTGTTGGCTGCCTTACTACATTGGGATCAGCATCGACTCCTTCATCCTCCTGGAAATCATCAAGC
AAGGGTGTGAGTTTGAGAACACTGTGCACAAGTGGATTTCCATCACCGAGGCCCTAGCTTTCTTCCACTG
TTGTCTGAACCCCATCCTCTATGCTTTCCTTGGAGCCAAATTTAAAACCTCTGCCCAGCACGCACTCACC
TCTGTGAGCAGAGGGTCCAGCCTCAAGATCCTCTCCAAAGGAAAGCGAGGTGGACATTCATCTGTTTCCA
CCGAGTCTGAGTCTTCAAGTTTTCACTCCAGCGCACCGGTCGCCACCATGGTGAGCAAGGGCGAGGAGCT
GTTCACCGGGGTGGTGCCCATCCTGGTCGAGCTGGACGGCGACGTAAACGGCCACAAGTTCAGCGTGTCC
GGCGAGGGCGAGGGCGATGCCACCTACGGCAAGCTGACCCTGAAGTTCATCTGCACCACCGGCAAGCTGC
CCGTGCCCTGGCCCACCCTCGTGACCACCCTGTCCTGGGGCGTGCAGTGCTTCGCCCGCTACCCCGACCA
CATGAAGCAGCACGACTTCTTCAAGTCCGCCATGCCCGAAGGCTACGTCCAGGAGCGCACCATCTTCTTC
AAGGACGACGGCAACTACAAGACCCGCGCCGAGGTGAAGTTCGAGGGCGACACCCTGGTGAACCGCATCG
AGCTGAAGGGCATCGACTTCAAGGAGGACGGCAACATCCTGGGGCACAAGCTGGAGTACAACTACTTTAG
CGACAACGTCTATATCACCGCCGACAAGCAGAAGAACGGCATCAAGGCCAACTTCAAGATCCGCCACAAC
ATCGAGGACGGCGGCGTGCAGCTCGCCGACCACTACCAGCAGAACACCCCCATCGGCGACGGCCCCGTGC
TGCTGCCCGACAACCACTACCTGAGCACCCAGTCCAAGCTGAGCAAAGACCCCAACGAGAAGCGCGATCA
CATGGTCCTGCTGGAGTTCGTGACCGCCGCCGGGATCACTCTCGGCATGGACGAGCTGTACAAGTAAAGC
GGCCGCGACTCTAGATCATAATCAGCCATACCACATTTGTAGAGGTTTTACTTGCTTTAAAAAACCTCCC
ACACCTCCCCCTGAACCTGAAACATAAAATGAATGCAATTGTTGTTGTTAACTTGTTTATTGCAGCTTAT
AATGGTTACAAATAAAGCAATAGCATCACAAATTTCACAAATAAAGCATTTTTTTCACTGCATTCTAGTT
GTGGTTTGTCCAAACTCATCAATGTATCTTAAGGCGTAAATTGTAAGCGTTAATATTTTGTTAAAATTCG
CGTTAAATTTTTGTTAAATCAGCTCATTTTTTAACCAATAGCCGAAATCGGCAAAATCCCTTATAAATCA
AAAGAATAGACCGAGATAGGGT
[37 nt withheld, positions 2823-2859]
AAAGAACGTGGACTCCAACGTCAAAGG
[49 nt withheld, positions 2887-2935]
T
[91 nt withheld, positions 2937-3027]
G
[124 nt withheld, positions 3029-3152]
CAGGTGGCACTTTTCGGGGAAATGTGCGCGGAACCCCTATTTGTTTATTTTTCTAAATACATTCAAATAT
GTATCCGCTCATGAGACAATAACCCTGATAAATGCTTCAATAATATTGAAAAAGGAAGAGTCCTGAGGCG
GAAAGAACCAGCTGTGGAATGTGTGTCAGTTAGGGTGTGGAAAGTCCCCAGGCTCCCCAGCAGGCAGAAG
TATGCAAAGCATGCATCTCAATTAGTCAGCAACCAGGTGTGGAAAGTCCCCAGGCTCCCCAGCAGGCAGA
AGTATGCAAAGCATGCATCTCAATTAGTCAGCAACCATAGTCCCGCCCCTAACTCCGCCCATCCCGCCCC
TAACTCCGCCCAGTTCCGCCCATTCTCCGCCCCATGGCTGACTAATTTTTTTTATTTATGCAGAGGCCGA
GGCCGCCTCGGCCTCTGAGCTATTCCAGAAGTAGTGAGGAGGCTTTTTTGGAGGCCTAGGCTTTTGCAAA
GATCGATCAAGAGACAGGATGAGGATCGTTTCGCATGATTGAACAAGATGGATTGCACGCAGGTTCTCCG
GCCGCTTGGGTGGAGAGGCTATTCGGCTATGACTGGGCACAACAGACAATCGGCTGCTCTGATGCCGCCG
TGTTCCGGCTGTCAGCGCAGGGGCGCCCGGTTCTTTTTGTCAAGACCGACCTGTCCGGTGCCCTGAATGA
ACTGCAAGACGAGGCAGCGCGGCTATCGTGGCTGGCCACGACGGGCGTTCCTTGCGCAGCTGTGCTCGAC
GTTGTCACTGAAGCGGGAAGGGACTGGCTGCTATTGGGCGAAGTGCCGGGGCAGGATCTCCTGTCATCTC
ACCTTGCTCCTGCCGAGAAAGTATCCATCATGGCTGATGCAATGCGGCGGCTGCATACGCTTGATCCGGC
TACCTGCCCATTCGACCACCAAGCGAAACATCGCATCGAGCGAGCACGTACTCGGATGGAAGCCGGTCTT
GTCGATCAGGATGATCTGGACGAAGAGCATCAGGGGCTCGCGCCAGCCGAACTGTTCGCCAGGCTCAAGG
CGAGCATGCCCGACGGCGAGGATCTCGTCGTGACCCATGGCGATGCCTGCTTGCCGAATATCATGGTGGA
AAATGGCCGCTTTTCTGGATTCATCGACTGTGGCCGGCTGGGTGTGGCGGACCGCTATCAGGACATAGCG
TTGGCTACCCGTGATATTGCTGAAGAGCTTGGCGGCGAATGGGCTGACCGCTTCCTCGTGCTTTACGGTA
TCGCCGCTCCCGATTCGCAGCGCATCGCCTTCTATCGCCTTCTTGACGAGTTCTTCTGAGCGGGACTCTG
GGGTTCGAAATGACCGACCAAGCGACGCCCAACCTGCCATCACGAGATTTCGATTCCACCGCCGCCTTCT
ATGAAAGGTTGGGCTTCGGAATCGTTTTCCGGGACGCCGGCTGGATGATCCTCCAGCGCGGGGATCTCAT
GCTGGAGTTCTTCGCCCACCCTAGGGGGAGGCTAACTGAAACACGGAAGGAGACAATACCGGAAGGAACC
CGCGCTATGACGGCAATAAAAAGACAGAATAAAACGCACGGTGTTGGGTCGTTTGTTCATAAACGCGGGG
TTCGGTCCCAGGGCTGGCACTCTGTCGATACCCCACCGAGACCCCATTGGGGCCAATACGCCCGCGTTTC
TTCCTTTTCCCCACCCCACCCCCCAAGTTCGGGTGAAGGCCCAGGGCTCGCAGCCAACGTCGGGGCGGCA
GGCCCTGCCATAGCCTCAGGTTACTCATATATACTTTAGATTGATTTAAAACTTCATTTTTAATTTAAAA
GGATCTAGGTGAAGATCCTTTTTGATAATCTCATGACCAAAATCCCTTAACGTGAGTTTTCGTTCCACTG
AGCGTCAGACCCCGTAGAAAAGATCAAAGGATCTTCTTGAGATCCTTTTTTTCTGCGCGTAATCTGCTGC
TTGCAAACAAAAAAACCACCGCTACCAGCGGTGGTTTGTTTGCCGGATCAAGAGCTACCAACTCTTTTTC
CGAAGGTAACTGGCTTCAGCAGAGCGCAGATACCAAATACTGTTCTTCTAGTGTAGCCGTAGTTAGGCCA
CCACTTCAAGAACTCTGTAGCACCGCCTACATACCTCGCTCTGCTAATCCTGTTACCAGTGGCTGCTGCC
AGTGGCGATAAGTCGTGTCTTACCGGGTTGGACTCAAGACGATAGTTACCGGATAAGGCGCAGCGGTCGG
GCTGAACGGGGGGTTCGTGCACACAGCCCAGCTTGGAGCGAACGACCTACACCGAACTGAGATACCTACA
GCGTGAGCTATGAGAAAGCGCCACGCTTCCCGAAGGGAGAAAGGCGGACAGGTATCCGGTAAGCGGCAGG
GTCGGAACAGGAGAGCGCACGAGGGAGCTTCCAGGGGGAAACGCCTGGTATCTTTATAGTCCTGTCGGGT
TTCGCCACCTCTGACTTGAGCGTCGATTTTTGTGATGCTCGTCAGGGGGGCGGAGCCTATGGAAAAACGC
CAGCAACGCGGCCTTTTTACGGTTCCTGGCCTTTTGCTGGCCTTTTGCTCACATGTTCTTTCCTGCGTTA
TCCCCTGATT
Features (pLannotate 1.2.2; 15 found; start..end, strand, type, name):
     90..393     +  enhancer       CMV enhancer: human cytomegalovirus immediate early enhancer
    394..597     +  promoter       CMV promoter: human cytomegalovirus (CMV) immediate early promoter
    620..656     +  misc_feature   MCS (fragment): multiple cloning site
    657..1712    +  CDS            CXCR4: CXCR4_HUMAN - Experimental evidence at protein level: Swiss-Prot protein existence level 1. (Microbial infection) Acts as a coreceptor (CD4 being the primary receptor) for human immunodeficiency virus-1/HIV-1 X4 isolates and as a primary receptor for some HIV-2 isolates. Promotes Env- mediated fusion of the virus (PubMed:8849450, PubMed:8929542, PubMed:9427609, PubMed:10074122, PubMed:10756055). From Homo sapiens (Human).
   1728..2447    +  CDS            mTurquoise2: enhanced monomeric variant of CFP (Goedhart et al., 2012) mammalian codon-optimized
   2464..2547    +  CDS            large T antigen (fragment): large T antigen from SV40 (simian virus 40)
   2570..2691    +  polyA_signal   SV40 poly(A) signal: SV40 polyadenylation signal
   2794..3152    -  rep_origin     f1 ori (sequence partly withheld): f1 bacteriophage origin of replication; arrow indicates direction of (+) strand synthesis
   3179..3283    +  promoter       AmpR promoter: bla
   3285..3642    +  promoter       SV40 promoter: SV40 enhancer and early promoter
   3677..4471    +  CDS            NeoR/KanR: aminoglycoside phosphotransferase from Tn5; aph(3')-II (or nptII); confers resistance to neomycin, kanamycin, and G418 (Geneticin®)
   4492..4644    +  CDS            ble (fragment): BLE_KLEPN - Experimental evidence at protein level: Swiss-Prot protein existence level 1. Binding protein with a strong affinity to the bleomycin family of antibiotics. Binds to CL990; an antimitotic-antibiotic compound. From Klebsiella pneumoniae.
   4703..4750    +  polyA_signal   HSV TK poly(A) signal: herpes simplex virus thymidine kinase polyadenylation signal (Cole and Stacy, 1985)
   4841..4857    -  polyA_signal   bGH poly(A) signal (fragment): bovine growth hormone polyadenylation signal
   5079..5667    +  rep_origin     ori: high-copy-number ColE1/pMB1/pBR322/pUC origin of replication
