[The description below was written by a language model from this plasmid's Addgene catalogue record and pLannotate feature annotations shown in this document.]
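Description:
hCXCR4-mTQ2 is a 5,752-nt mammalian expression plasmid built on an N1-type fluorescent-protein fusion backbone (listed as mTFP1-N1), in which the original fluorescent protein position is occupied by mTurquoise2. It is propagated in E. coli through a high-copy ColE1/pUC-type origin and selected with kanamycin. The resistance gene is the Tn5 NeoR/KanR aminoglycoside phosphotransferase, placed behind tandem bacterial (bla) and SV40 early promoters and followed by an HSV TK polyadenylation signal, so the same cassette can confer kanamycin resistance in bacteria and G418 resistance in transfected mammalian cells. An f1 origin is also present. The short annotated fragments of ble, SV40 large T antigen and bGH poly(A) appear to be backbone remnants or partial matches rather than functional parts.

The payload is the human CXCR4 coding sequence, driven by the human cytomegalovirus immediate-early enhancer and promoter and placed just after a remnant of the multiple cloning site. A short linker separates CXCR4 from mTurquoise2, a bright monomeric cyan fluorescent protein with mammalian codon optimisation, giving a C-terminal tag on the receptor. The transcript ends at an SV40 polyadenylation signal. The insert was introduced by restriction cloning, but the record does not state which sites were used.

CXCR4 is a chemokine receptor that also serves as the coreceptor, alongside CD4, for X4-tropic HIV-1 isolates. The associated publication concerns multicolour fluorescence lifetime imaging applied to HIV-1 uptake, so the construct is suited to visualising the receptor in live cells and to lifetime-based measurements using mTurquoise2.
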