Addgene plasmid #110196: hCXCR4-mTQ2
Purpose: Encodes for human CXCR4 coding sequence tagged with the mTQ2 FP
Depositing lab: Sergi Padilla Parra. Depositing organization: University of Oxford. Publication: Multicolor lifetime imaging and its application to HIV-1 uptake. Starling T, Carlon-Andres I, Iliopoulou M, Kraemer B, Loidolt-Krueger M, Williamson DJ, Padilla-Parra S. Nat Commun. 2023 Aug 17;14(1):4994. doi: 10.1038/s41467-023-40731-x. PubMed 37591879.
Backbone
  Vector backbone: mTFP1-N1
  Vector type: Mammalian Expression
Growth in bacteria
  Bacterial resistance: Kanamycin, 50 μg/mL
  Growth temperature: 37°C
  Growth strain: DH5alpha
  Copy number: High Copy
Gene/Insert
  Gene/Insert name: hCXCR4
  Species: H. sapiens (human)
  Entrez Gene: CXCR4 (a.k.a. CD184, D2S201E, FB22, HM89, HSY3RR, LAP-3, LAP3, LCR1, LESTR, NPY3R, NPYR, NPYRL, NPYY3R, WHIM, WHIMS, WHIMS1)
  Promoter: CMV
  Tag / fusion protein: mTurquoise (mTQ2) (C terminal on insert)
  Cloning method: Restriction Enzyme; 5′ cloning site unknown (unknown if destroyed); 3′ cloning site unknown (unknown if destroyed)
Terms and licenses: Academic/Nonprofit Terms; Industry Terms: Not Available to Industry
How to cite: hCXCR4-mTQ2 was a gift from Sergi Padilla Parra (Addgene plasmid # 110196 ; http://n2t.net/addgene:110196 ; RRID:Addgene_110196)
