>Addgene plasmid #110196 | hCXCR4-mTQ2 | depositor partial sequence | sequence record 207401 | hCXCR4 in NheI/AgeI
ATGGAGGGGATCAGTATATACACTTCAGATAACTACACCGAGGAAATGGGCTCAGGGGACTATGACTCCA
TGAAGGAACCCTGTTTCCGTGAAGAAAATGCTAATTTCAATAAAATCTTCCTGCCCACCATCTACTCCAT
CATCTTCTTAACTGGCATTGTGGGCAATGGATTGGTCATCCTGGTCATGGGTTACCAGAAGAAACTGAGA
AGCATGACGGACAAGTACAGGCTGCACCTGTCAGTGGCCGACCTCCTCTTTGTCATCACGCTTCCCTTCT
GGGCAGTTGATGCCGTGGCAAACTGGTACTTTGGGAACTTCCTATGCAAGGCAGTCCATGTCATCTACAC
AGTCAACCTCTACAGCAGTGTCCTCATCCTGGCCTTCATCAGTCTGGACCGCTACCTGGCCATCGTCCAC
GCCACCAACAGTCAGAGGCCAAGGAAGCTGTTGGCTGAAAAGGTGGTCTATGTTGGCGTCTGGATCCCTG
CCCTCCTGCTGACTATTCCCGACTTCATCTTTGCCAACGTCAGTGAGGCAGATGACAGATATATCTGTGA
CCGCTTCTACCCCAATGACTTGTGGGTGGTTGTGTTCCAGTTTCAGCACATCATGGTTGGCCTTATCCTG
CCTGGTATTGTCATCCTGTCCTGCTATTGCATTATCATCTCCAAGCTGTCACACTCCAAGGGCCACCAGA
AGCGCAAGGCCCTCAAGACCACAGTCATCCTCATCCTGGCTTTCTTCGCCTGTTGGCTGCCTTACTACAT
TGGGATCAGCATCGACTCCTTCATCCTCCTGGAAATCATCAAGCAAGGGTGTGAGTTTGAGAACACTGTG
CACAAGTGGATTTCCATCACCGAGGCCCTAGCTTTCTTCCACTGTTGTCTGAACCCCATCCTCTATGCTT
TCCTTGGAGCCAAATTTAAAACCTCTGCCCAGCACGCACTCACCTCTGTGAGCAGAGGGTCCAGCCTCAA
GATCCTCTCCAAAGGAAAGCGAGGTGGACATTCATCTGTTTCCACCGAGTCTGAGTCTTCAAGTTTTCAC
TCCAGCGC
