>Addgene plasmid #110196 | hCXCR4-mTQ2 | depositor partial sequence | sequence record 207402 | mTQ2
ATGGTGAGCAAGGGCGAGGAGCTGTTCACCGGGGTGGTGCCCATCCTGGTCGAGCTGGACGGCGACGTAA
ACGGCCACAAGTTCAGCGTGTCCGGCGAGGGCGAGGGCGATGCCACCTACGGCAAGCTGACCCTGAAGTT
CATCTGCACCACCGGCAAGCTGCCCGTGCCCTGGCCCACCCTCGTGACCACCCTGTCCTGGGGCGTGCAG
TGCTTCGCCCGCTACCCCGACCACATGAAGCAGCACGACTTCTTCAAGTCCGCCATGCCCGAAGGCTACG
TCCAGGAGCGCACCATCTTCTTCAAGGACGACGGCAACTACAAGACCCGCGCCGAGGTGAAGTTCGAGGG
CGACACCCTGGTGAACCGCATCGAGCTGAAGGGCATCGACTTCAAGGAGGACGGCAACATCCTGGGGCAC
AAGCTGGAGTACAACTACTTTAGCGACAACGTCTATATCACCGCCGACAAGCAGAAGAACGGCATCAAGG
CCAACTTCAAGATCCGCCACAACATCGAGGACGGCGGCGTGCAGCTCGCCGACCACTACCAGCAGAACAC
CCCCATCGGCGACGGCCCCGTGCTGCTGCCCGACAACCACTACCTGAGCACCCAGTCCAAGCTGAGCAAA
GACCCCAACGAGAAGCGCGATCACATGGTCCTGCTGGAGTTCGTGACCGCCGCCGGGATCACTCTCGGCA
TGGACGAGCTGTACAAG
